Addgene plasmid #34424: KHBD00298
Depositing lab: Bart Deplancke. Depositing organization: Swiss Federal Institute of Technology (EPFL). Publication: Automated protein-DNA interaction screening of Drosophila regulatory elements. Korneel Hens, Jean-Daniel Feuz, Alina Isakova, Antonina Lagovitina, Andreas Massouras, Julien Bryois, Patrick Callaerts, Susan E. Celniker, Bart Deplancke. Nat Methods. 2011 Oct 30;8(12):1065-70. 10.1038/nmeth.1763 PubMed 22037703.
Backbone
  Vector backbone: pDONR221
  Backbone manufacturer: Invitrogen
  Backbone size w/o insert (bp): 2536
  Vector type: Gateway Donor Vector
Growth in bacteria
  Bacterial resistance: Kanamycin, 50 μg/mL
  Growth temperature: 37°C
  Growth strain: DH5alpha
  Copy number: High Copy
Gene/Insert
  Gene/Insert name: CG4029 (alt names: FBgn0015396; jumu; jumeau)
  Species: D. melanogaster (fly)
  Insert size (bp): 2157
  Entrez Gene: jumu (a.k.a. Dmel_CG4029, 5295, CG4029, Dmel\CG4029, Dmjumu, Dom, Dwhn, E(var)631, Jumeau, Jumu, Scim31, Whn, jumeaux, jumu/Dom, l(3)06142, l(3)06439)
  Cloning method: Gateway Cloning
  Sequencing primers: 5′ M13F; 3′ M13R
Terms and licenses: Academic/Nonprofit Terms; Industry Terms: Not Available to Industry
Depositor comments: Please note that the ORFs in this collection were cloned open-ended (without a stop codon).
How to cite: KHBD00298 was a gift from Bart Deplancke (Addgene plasmid # 34424 ; http://n2t.net/addgene:34424 ; RRID:Addgene_34424)
