[The description below was written by a language model from this plasmid's Addgene catalogue record.]
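Description:
KHBD00298 is a Gateway clone built in the pDONR221 backbone, carrying the open reading frame of the Drosophila melanogaster gene CG4029, better known as jumu (jumeau). It is a bacterial cloning plasmid rather than an expression vector. It is maintained at high copy number in standard E. coli cloning strains and selected with kanamycin. The backbone without insert is recorded as about 2.5 kb and the insert as about 2.2 kb. No feature table accompanies the record, so the origin of replication and the exact recombination sites are not listed. A pDONR221-derived clone made by Gateway recombination would normally have its insert flanked by attL sites, and the M13 forward and reverse priming sites on either side are given as the sequencing primers.

The record names no promoter, tag or reporter, as expected for an entry-type clone: the ORF is simply stored in a form that can be moved by LR recombination into any compatible destination vector, which then supplies the promoter and any fusion partners. The depositor notes that ORFs in this collection were cloned open-ended, without a stop codon. This allows in-frame C-terminal fusions after transfer, but it also means the destination vector must provide termination.

The clone belongs to a larger set associated with a published study on automated screening of protein-DNA interactions at Drosophila regulatory elements. This suggests it was meant as a source clone for shuttling the jumu coding sequence into vectors used in such assays. The record does not say which destination vectors were used.
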