>Addgene plasmid #34424 | KHBD00298 | depositor partial sequence | sequence record 40991 | KHBD00298 sequence 2157 bps
ATGTTCGAACTAGAGGATTATTCGAGCGGCATACATGAGGGATTCTTCAGCAAATATGCGGATGCGGCTG
GACCCTCGCTAGACTTTTATGTATCCGACTCGATGCAGGAGATGCTGAACGTGGACATCCGCGCAGAGAT
CGCCAATGTGGTGGGCAGTTCCAGCAGCGACTTGACCTCGTCCCTGGACCAAACACTGGAAGCTATATCC
GCGATAAACAACAACCAGAGCAATGGAAACAGCAGCCAGTCAGCTTCTTACAATGCGAATGCGAATTTTC
TGACCAGCAGCGGACTCCACGCCTCACCCACAGCGAAATGGATGGGCTCGTCGGCCAATTTTTGGTCCAA
CAGCGATTACTATGCGGATCTGGGGGCATGTGTGAACCCCATTTCCGTAATGCCACTGATAAATTCGACT
TCTGCAGGAATGTTCTCGCCAAAAAAAAACAAGACAGCCTCAAGTACGCAGGGAAGATCGGGAGCGGTGC
CCTCGTCGCCCAGCGCCGAAAGGGATCAGCACAAATCGCACCTGACATTTTCGCCGGCTCAGATGAAGGT
CAGTGCAGGATCCATGCGGCGGGACCAGGTGATGGCACACATTCCCAAGCAAATATCCGTGGTCACGGGC
ACCGGAACCACAGCGCCCGCCACAATGGCCACCAATTCGGTGCTTCAACGGCGTAATTCCTCGGCCGTGG
ATGCTGTACGTAAGGATTTGGTCACAGAGCTGCGTAAAGCACAATCCAGTCCAGTGCCCAATTCCTTGGA
GGAGCTGGGCAAGGGAAAAGGATCAACACTGCTAAATGCCAGTGTTGGGGCGACCAACACCATTAAACTG
GCGCCCGGTATCGGTGGGTTAACCTTTGCCAACAGTGCAGCCTACCAGAAGCTGAAGCAAACATCCTTGG
TTAAGTCACCAGGCGGTATTTCGCCAGGAGCAGGATCCAATATGGGTCTCAAGCGGGAGGACTCAAACAA
GCGAGGACTGCAGGCCAGCACCACGCCAAAGAGCATTGCTTCGGCGGCAAACTCGCCGCATCATCAAATG
CAGAGCAACTACAGCCTGGGATCACCTTCATCACTGTCCTCCTCATCTGCATCCTCTCCCCTAGGGAATG
TGAGCAACCTGGTCAACATAGCGAATAACAATACAAGCGGAGCTGGATCCGGCTTGGTGAAGCCTCTGCA
GCAAAAGGTTAAACTGCCACCCGTGGGCAGTCCATTTCCCAAACCAGCATACTCGTACTCCTGCCTCATT
GCTTTGGCCCTCAAGAATTCGCGAGCAGGATCCCTTCCGGTCTCGGAAATATATAGTTTCCTATGCCAGC
ATTTCCCTTACTTCGAGAATGCCCCCAGCGGCTGGAAGAACAGTGTGCGTCACAACCTGTCTTTAAACAA
ATGCTTTGAGAAGATCGAAAGACCAGCGACGAATGGCAACCAGAGAAAGGGCTGCCGTTGGGCCATGAAT
CCCGATCGTATCAACAAGATGGACGAGGAGGTGCAAAAGTGGTCGCGCAAGGATCCGGCTGCCATACGTG
GAGCCATGGTATATCCTCAGCATCTGGAGTCCCTGGAAAGGGGAGAGATGAAGCACGGATCGGCAGACTC
GGATGTAGAGCTGGACTCGCAATCGGAAATTGAGGAGTCTTCGGATCTGGAGGAACACGAATTCGAGGAC
ACTATGGTGGATGCAATGCTGGTAGAAGAGGAAGACGAGGAGGAGGACGGGGATGATGATGAGCAAATAA
TCAACGATTTTGATGCGGAAGATGAGCGTCATGCCAACGGAAACCAGGCAAACAACCTACCCATCAACCA
TCCACTACTTGGTCAGAAAAGTAACGACTTCGATATAGAGGTCGGGGATCTATACGACGCAATCGACATA
GAGGATGATAAGGAGTCAGTGCGTCGAATTATCTCGAATGACCAGCACATCATTGAGTTGAACCCTGCCG
ATCTGAATGCCACCGATGGCTACAACCAGCAGCCGGCATTGAAACGGGCTCGCGTCGACATTAACTATGC
AATTGGTCCTGCTGGCGAGTTGGAACAGCAATACGGCCAGAAAGTGAAGGTGCAGCAAGTCATACAGCCG
CAGCAGCATCCGCCCACCTACAACAGGCGCAAGATGCCGCTGGTCAACCGCGTCATC
