>Addgene plasmid #34424 | KHBD00298 | addgene partial sequence | sequence record 42187 | M13-Rev 5'-CAGGAAACAGCTATGACC-3'
TTTATTTTGACTGATAGTGACCTGTTCGTTGCAACAAATTGATAAGCAATGCTTTCTTATAATGCCAACT
TTGTACAAGAAAGTTGGCAAGATGACGCGGTTGACCAGCGGCATCTTGCGCCTGTTGTAGGTGGGCGGAT
GCTGCTGCGGCTGTATGACTTGCTGCACCTTCACTTTCTGGCCGTATTGCTGTTCCAACTCGCCAGCAGG
ACCAATTGCATAGTTAATGTCGACGCGAGCCCGTTTCAATGCCGGCTGCTGGTTGTAGCCATCGGTGGCA
TTCAGATCGGCAGGGTTCAACTCAATGATGTGCTGGTCATTCGAGATAATTCGACGCACTGACTCCTTAT
CATCCTCTATGTCGATTGCGTCGTATAGATCCCCGACCTCTATATCGAAGTCGTTACTTTTCTGACCAAG
TAGTGGATGGTTGATGGGTAGGTTGTTTGCCTGGTTTCCGTTGGCATGACGCTCATCTTCCGCATCAAAA
TCGTTGATTATTTGCTCATCATCATCCCCGTCCTCCTCCTCGTCTTCCTCTTCTACCAGCATTGCATCCA
CCATAGTGTC
